Addgene plasmid #240461: pSE89: pFuGW-G5p-EYFP
Purpose: Synthetic GAL4p comprising 5 tandem GAL4 binding sites (G5p) regulating EYFP
Depositing lab: Lior Nissim. Depositing organization: Hebrew University. Publication: Optimized pipeline and designer cells for synthetic-biology-based high-throughput screening of viral protease inhibitors. Edri S, El-Atawneh S, Ernst T, Elnekave M, Katzman C, Lanton T, Aldar I, Wolk O, Stern N, Goldblum A, Nissim L. Cell Rep Methods. 2025 Aug 5:101139. doi: 10.1016/j.crmeth.2025.101139. PubMed 40780218.
Backbone
  Vector backbone: FuGW
  Total vector size (bp): 8858
  Vector type: Lentiviral
Growth in bacteria
  Bacterial resistance: Ampicillin, 100 μg/mL
  Growth temperature: 37°C
  Growth strain: NEB Stable
  Copy number: High Copy
Gene/Insert 1
  Gene/Insert name: G5p
  Species: Synthetic
  Insert size (bp): 109
Gene/Insert 2
  Gene/Insert name: EYFP
  Insert size (bp): 705
Terms and licenses: Academic/Nonprofit Terms; Industry Terms: Not Available to Industry
How to cite: pSE89: pFuGW-G5p-EYFP was a gift from Lior Nissim (Addgene plasmid # 240461 ; http://n2t.net/addgene:240461 ; RRID:Addgene_240461)
