[The description below was written by a language model from this plasmid's Addgene catalogue record and pLannotate feature annotations shown in this document.]
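Description:
pSE89: pFuGW-G5p-EYFP is an 8,858 bp lentiviral transfer plasmid built on the FuGW backbone that carries a GAL4-responsive fluorescent reporter. In bacteria it replicates from a high-copy ColE1/pUC-type origin and is selected with ampicillin through the bla gene. An f1 origin is also present. The backbone additionally holds an SV40/EM7-driven BleoR cassette with an SV40 poly(A) signal, which lies outside the LTR-flanked region and so would not be carried into the integrated provirus.

The viral portion has a CMV enhancer/promoter fused to a truncated HIV-1 5' LTR, which drives genomic RNA production in packaging cells. This is followed by the Ψ packaging signal with a gag fragment, the RRE for Rev-dependent nuclear export, and the cPPT/CTS. WPRE sits upstream of the second truncated LTR, which is followed by a bGH poly(A) signal. The payload is G5p, a 109 bp synthetic promoter made of five tandem GAL4 binding sites (detected in the annotation as 5X UAS fragments), placed upstream of a roughly 700 bp yellow fluorescent protein reading frame. The catalogue names this as EYFP, whereas the automated annotation labels it a PhiYFP fragment. That label may simply be a database match, and the record does not resolve the difference. In the feature table, the G5p and fluorescent protein features are on the opposite strand from the viral elements. The orientation of the reporter cassette relative to the viral genome should therefore be checked against the sequence.

Because G5p requires a GAL4 DNA-binding-domain activator, fluorescence reports the activity of such a synthetic transcription factor supplied separately. The associated publication concerns designer cells for synthetic-biology-based high-throughput screening of viral protease inhibitors, which suggests use as a readout module in those circuits.
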