Features (pLannotate 1.2.2; 31 found; start..end, strand, type, name):
    510..530     -  misc_feature   MCS (fragment): pBluescript multiple cloning site
    550..568     +  protein_bind   5X UAS (fragment): five tandem copies of the "ScaI site" 17-mer CGGAGTACTGTCCTCCG, an upstream activating sequence (UAS) that efficiently binds yeast Gal4 (Webster et al., 1988; Pfeiffer et al., 2010) GAL4
    636..653     +  protein_bind   5X UAS (fragment): five tandem copies of the "ScaI site" 17-mer CGGAGTACTGTCCTCCG, an upstream activating sequence (UAS) that efficiently binds yeast Gal4 (Webster et al., 1988; Pfeiffer et al., 2010) GAL4
    757..1459    +  CDS            PhiYFP (fragment): Phialidium yellow fluorescent proteim mammalian codon-optimized
   1503..1620    -  misc_feature   cPPT/CTS: central polypurine tract and central termination sequence of HIV-1
   1670..1770    -  CDS            Rev (fragment): human immunodeficiency virus 1 (HIV-1) Rev protein; rev; enhances nuclear export of unspliced and incompletely spliced viral mRNAs
   2147..2380    -  misc_feature   RRE: The Rev response element (RRE) of HIV-1 allows for Rev-dependent mRNA export from the nucleus to the cytoplasm.
   2526..2889    -  CDS            HIV-1 gag (fragment): gag protein from human immunodeficiency virus 1; gag
   2873..2998    -  misc_feature   HIV-1 Ψ: packaging signal of human immunodeficiency virus type 1
   3045..3225    -  LTR            5' LTR (truncated): truncated 5' long terminal repeat (LTR) from HIV-1
   3243..3442    -  promoter       CMV promoter: human cytomegalovirus (CMV) immediate early promoter
   3443..3822    -  enhancer       CMV enhancer: human cytomegalovirus immediate early enhancer
   3977..4029    +  misc_feature   bom (fragment): basis of mobility region from pBR322
   4088..4192    +  promoter       AmpR promoter: bla
   4193..5053    +  CDS            AmpR: β-lactamase; bla; confers resistance to ampicillin, carbenicillin, and related antibiotics
   5224..5812    +  rep_origin     ori: high-copy-number ColE1/pMB1/pBR322/pUC origin of replication
   5995..6087    +  CDS            lacI (fragment): lac repressor; lacI; The lac repressor binds to the lac operator to inhibit transcription in E. coli. This inhibition can be relieved by adding lactose or isopropyl-β-D-thiogalactopyranoside (IPTG).
   6100..6121    +  protein_bind   CAP binding site: CAP binding activates transcription in the presence of cAMP. E. coli catabolite activator protein
   6136..6166    +  promoter       lac promoter: promoter for the E. coli lac operon
   6174..6190    +  protein_bind   lac operator: The lac repressor binds to the lac operator to inhibit transcription in E. coli. This inhibition can be relieved by adding lactose or isopropyl-β-D-thiogalactopyranoside (IPTG). lac repressor encoded by lacI
   6263..6384    -  polyA_signal   SV40 poly(A) signal: SV40 polyadenylation signal
   6379..6504    -  CDS            ble (fragment): BLE_KLEPN - Experimental evidence at protein level: Swiss-Prot protein existence level 1. Binding protein with a strong affinity to the bleomycin family of antibiotics. Binds to CL990; an antimitotic-antibiotic compound. From Klebsiella pneumoniae.
   6514..6888    -  CDS            BleoR: antibiotic-binding protein; Sh ble from Streptoalloteichus hindustanus; confers resistance to bleomycin, phleomycin, and Zeocin™
   6907..6954    -  promoter       EM7 promoter: synthetic bacterial promoter&nbsp
   7002..7331    -  promoter       SV40 promoter: SV40 enhancer and early promoter
   7345..7773    -  rep_origin     f1 ori (sequence partly withheld): f1 bacteriophage origin of replication; arrow indicates direction of (+) strand synthesis
   7794..7815    -  promoter       SV40 promoter (fragment): SV40 enhancer and early promoter
   7819..8043    -  polyA_signal   bGH poly(A) signal: bovine growth hormone polyadenylation signal
   8075..8255    -  LTR            5' LTR (truncated): truncated 5' long terminal repeat (LTR) from HIV-1
   8262..8843    -  CDS            nef (fragment): NEF_HV1H2 - Experimental evidence at protein level: Swiss-Prot protein existence level 1. Extracellular Nef protein targets CD4(+) T-lymphocytes for apoptosis by interacting with CXCR4 surface receptors. From Human immunodeficiency virus type 1 group M subtype B (isolate HXB2) (HIV-1).
   8780..510     -  misc_feature   WPRE (across the origin): woodchuck hepatitis virus posttranscriptional regulatory element
>Addgene plasmid #240461 | pSE89: pFuGW-G5p-EYFP | addgene full sequence | sequence record 478408 | Addgene NGS Result
CAGGCCGCGGGAAGGAAGGTCCGCTGGATTGAGGGCCGAAGGGACGTAGCAGAAGGACGTCCCGCGCAGA
ATCCAGGTGGCAACACAGGCGAGCAGCCAAGGAAAGGACGATGATTTCCCCGACAACACCACGGAATTGT
CAGTGCCCAACAGCCGAGCCCCTGTCCAGCAGCGGGCAAGGCAGGCGGCGATGAGTTCCGCCGTGGCAAT
AGGGAGGGGGAAAGCGAAAGTCCCGGAAAGGAGCTGACAGGTGGTGGCAATGCCCCAACCAGTGGGGGTT
GCGTCAGCAAACACAGTGCACACCACGCCACGTTGCCTGACAACGGGCCACAACTCCTCATAAAGAGACA
GCAACCAGGATTTATACAAGGAGGAGAAAATGAAAGCCATACGGGAAGCAATAGCATGATACAAAGGCAT
TAAAGCAGCGTATCCACATAGCGTAAAAGGAGCAACATAGTTAAGAATACCAGTCAATCTTTCACAAATT
TTGTAATCCAGAGGTTGATTATCGATAAGCTTGATATCGATAGGTACCGAGTTTCTAGACGGAGTACTGT
CCTCCGAGCGGAGTACTGTCCTCCGACTCGAGCGGAGTACTGTCCTCCGATCGGAGTACTGTCCTCCGCG
AATTCCGGAGTACTGTCCTCCGAAGACGCTAGCGGGGGGCTATAAAAGGGGGTGGGGGCGTTCGTCCTCA
CTCTAGATCTGCGATCTAAGTAAGCTTGGCATTCCGGTACTGTTGGTAAAGCCACCATGAGCAGCGGCGC
CCTGCTGTTCCACGGCAAGATCCCCTACGTGGTGGAGATGGAGGGCGATGTGGATGGCCACACCTTCAGC
ATCCGCGGTAAGGGCTACGGCGATGCCAGCGTGGGCAAGGTGGATGCCCAGTTCATCTGCACCACCGGCG
ATGTGCCCGTGCCCTGGAGCACCCTGGTGACCACCCTGACCTACGGCGCCCAGTGCTTCGCCAAGTACGG
CCCCGAGCTGAAGGATTTCTACAAGAGCTGCATGCCCGATGGCTACGTGCAGGAGCGCACCATCACCTTC
GAGGGCGATGGCAATTTCAAGACCCGCGCCGAGGTGACCTTCGAGAATGGCAGCGTGTACAATCGCGTGA
AGCTGAATGGCCAGGGCTTCAAGAAGGATGGCCACGTGCTGGGCAAGAATCTGGAGTTCAATTTCACCCC
CCACTGCCTGTACATCTGGGGCGATCAGGCCAATCACGGCCTGAAGAGCGCCTTCAAGATCTGCCACGAG
ATCGCCGGCAGCAAGGGCGATTTCATCGTGGCCGATCACACCCAGATGAATACCCCCATCGGCGGCGGCC
CCGTGCACGTGCCCGAGTACCACCACATGAGCTACCACGTGAAGCTGAGCAAGGATGTGACCGATCACCG
CGATAATATGAGCCTGACGGAGACCGTGCGCGCCGTGGATTGCCGCAAGACCTACCTGTAAATTAACCAA
ACTGGATCTCTGCTGTCCCTGTAATAAACCCGAAAATTTTGAATTTTTGTAATTTGTTTTTGTAATTCTT
TAGTTTGTATGTCTGTTGCTATTATGTCTACTATTCTTTCCCCTGCACTGTACCCCCCAATCCCCCCTTT
TCTTTTAAAATTGTGGATGAATACTGCCATTTGTCTGCAGAATTGGCGCACGCAGTGCCGATCCGTTCAC
TAATCGAATGGATCTGTCTCTGTCTCTCTCTCCACCTTCTTCTTCTATTCCTTCGGGCCTGTCGGGTCCC
CTCGGGGTTGGGAGGTGGGTCTGAAACGATAATGGTGAATATCCCTGCCTAACTCTATTCACTATAGAAA
GTACAGCAAAAACTATTCTTAAACCTACCAAGCCTCCTACTATCATTATGAATAATTTTATATACCACAG
CCAATTTGTTATGTTAAACCAATTCCACAAACTTGCCCATTTATCTAATTCCAATAATTCTTGTTCATTC
TTTTCTTGCTGGTTTTGCGATTCTTCAATTAAGGAGTGTATTAAGCTTGTGTAATTGTTAATTTCTCTGT
CCCACTCCATCCAGGTCGTGTGATTCCAAATCTGTTCCAGAGATTTATTACTCCAACTAGCATTCCAAGG
CACAGCAGTGGTGCAAATGAGTTTTCCAGAGCAACCCCAAATCCCCAGGAGCTGTTGATCCTTTAGGTAT
CTTTCCACAGCCAGGATTCTTGCCTGGAGCTGCTTGATGCCCCAGACTGTGAGTTGCAACAGATGCTGTT
GCGCCTCAATAGCCCTCAGCAAATTGTTCTGCTGCTGCACTATACCAGACAATAATTGTCTGGCCTGTAC
CGTCAGCGTCATTGACGCTGCGCCCATAGTGCTTCCTGCTGCTCCCAAGAACCCAAGGAACAAAGCTCCT
ATTCCCACTGCTCTTTTTTCTCTCTGCACCACTCTTCTCTTTGCCTTGGTGGGTGCTACTCCTAATGGTT
CAATTTTTACTACTTTATATTTATATAATTCACTTCTCCAATTGTCCCTCATATCTCCTCCTCCAGGTCT
GAAGATCAGCGGCCGCTTGCTGTGCGGTGGTCTTACTTTTGTTTTGCTCTTCCTCTATCTTGTCTAAAGC
TTCCTTGGTGTCTTTTATCTCTATCCTTTGATGCACACAATAGAGGGTTGCTACTGTATTATATAATGAT
CTAAGTTCTTCTGATCCTGTCTGAAGGGATGGTTGTAGCTGTCCCAGTATTTGTCTACAGCCTTCTGATG
TTTCTAACAGGCCAGGATTAACTGCGAATCGTTCTAGCTCCCTGCTTGCCCATACTATATGTTTTAATTT
ATATTTTTTCTTTCCCCCTGGCCTTAACCGAATTTTTTCCCATCGCGATCTAATTCTCCCCCGCTTAATA
CTGACGCTCTCGCACCCATCTCTCTCCTTCTAGCCTCCGCTAGTCAAAATTTTTGGCGTACTCACCAGTC
GCCGCCCCTCGCCTCTTGCCGTGCGCGCTTCAGCAAGCCGAGTCCTGCGTCGAGAGAGCTCCTCTGGTTT
CCCTTTCGCTTTCAAGTCCCTGTTCGGGCGCCACTGCTAGAGATTTTCCACACTGACTAAAAGGGTCTGA
GGGATCTCTAGTTACCAGAGTCACACAACAGACGGGCACACACTACTTGAAGCACTCAAGGCAAGCTTTA
TTGAGGCTTAAGCAGTGGGTTCCCTAGTTAGCCAGAGAGCTCCCAGGCTCAGATCTGGTCTAACCAGAGA
GACCCAGTACAGGCAAAACGCGCTGCTTATATAGACCTCCCACCGTACACGCCTACCGCCCATTTGCGTC
AATGGGGCGGAGTTGTTACGACATTTTGGAAAGTCCCGTTGATTTTGGTGCCAAAACAAACTCCCATTGA
CGTCAATGGGGTGGAGACTTGGAAATCCCCGTGAGTCAAACCGCTATCCACGCCCATTGATGTACTGCCA
AAACCGCATCACCATGGTAATAGCGATGACTAATACGTAGATGTACTGCCAAGTAGGAAAGTCCCATAAG
GTCATGTACTGGGCATAATGCCAGGCGGGCCATTTACCGTCATTGACGTCAATAGGGGGCGTACTTGGCA
TATGATACACTTGATGTACTGCCAAGTGGGCAGTTTACCGTAAATACTCCACCCATTGACGTCAATGGAA
AGTCCCTATTGGCGTTACTATGGGAACATACGTCATTATTGACGTCAATGGGCGGGGGTCGTTGGGCGGT
CAGCCAGGCGGGCCATTTACCGTAAGTTATGTAACGCGGAACTCCATATATGGGCTATGAACTAATGACC
CCGTAATTGATTACTATTAATAACTAGTCAATAATCAATGTCAACGCGTATATCTGGCCCGTACATCGCG
AAGCAGCGCAAAACGCCTAACCCTAAGCAGATTCTTCATGCAATTGTCGGTCAAGCCTTGCCTTGTTGTA
GCTTAAATTTTGCTCGCGCACTACTCAGCGACCTCCAACACACAAGCAGGGAGCAGATACTGGCTTAACT
ATGCGGCATCAGAGCAGATTGTACTGAGAGTGCACCATAGGGGATCGGGAGATCTCCCGATCCGTCGACG
TCAGGTGGCACTTTTCGGGGAAATGTGCGCGGAACCCCTATTTGTTTATTTTTCTAAATACATTCAAATA
TGTATCCGCTCATGAGACAATAACCCTGATAAATGCTTCAATAATATTGAAAAAGGAAGAGTATGAGTAT
TCAACATTTCCGTGTCGCCCTTATTCCCTTTTTTGCGGCATTTTGCCTTCCTGTTTTTGCTCACCCAGAA
ACGCTGGTGAAAGTAAAAGATGCTGAAGATCAGTTGGGTGCACGAGTGGGTTACATCGAACTGGATCTCA
ACAGCGGTAAGATCCTTGAGAGTTTTCGCCCCGAAGAACGTTTTCCAATGATGAGCACTTTTAAAGTTCT
GCTATGTGGCGCGGTATTATCCCGTATTGACGCCGGGCAAGAGCAACTCGGTCGCCGCATACACTATTCT
CAGAATGACTTGGTTGAGTACTCACCAGTCACAGAAAAGCATCTTACGGATGGCATGACAGTAAGAGAAT
TATGCAGTGCTGCCATAACCATGAGTGATAACACTGCGGCCAACTTACTTCTGACAACGATCGGAGGACC
GAAGGAGCTAACCGCTTTTTTGCACAACATGGGGGATCATGTAACTCGCCTTGATCGTTGGGAACCGGAG
CTGAATGAAGCCATACCAAACGACGAGCGTGACACCACGATGCCTGTAGCAATGGCAACAACGTTGCGCA
AACTATTAACTGGCGAACTACTTACTCTAGCTTCCCGGCAACAATTAATAGACTGGATGGAGGCGGATAA
AGTTGCAGGACCACTTCTGCGCTCGGCCCTTCCGGCTGGCTGGTTTATTGCTGATAAATCTGGAGCCGGT
GAGCGTGGGTCTCGCGGTATCATTGCAGCACTGGGGCCAGATGGTAAGCCCTCCCGTATCGTAGTTATCT
ACACGACGGGGAGTCAGGCAACTATGGATGAACGAAATAGACAGATCGCTGAGATAGGTGCCTCACTGAT
TAAGCATTGGTAACTGTCAGACCAAGTTTACTCATATATACTTTAGATTGATTTAAAACTTCATTTTTAA
TTTAAAAGGATCTAGGTGAAGATCCTTTTTGATAATCTCATGACCAAAATCCCTTAACGTGAGTTTTCGT
TCCACTGAGCGTCAGACCCCGTAGAAAAGATCAAAGGATCTTCTTGAGATCCTTTTTTTCTGCGCGTAAT
CTGCTGCTTGCAAACAAAAAAACCACCGCTACCAGCGGTGGTTTGTTTGCCGGATCAAGAGCTACCAACT
CTTTTTCCGAAGGTAACTGGCTTCAGCAGAGCGCAGATACCAAATACTGTTCTTCTAGTGTAGCCGTAGT
TAGGCCACCACTTCAAGAACTCTGTAGCACCGCCTACATACCTCGCTCTGCTAATCCTGTTACCAGTGGC
TGCTGCCAGTGGCGATAAGTCGTGTCTTACCGGGTTGGACTCAAGACGATAGTTACCGGATAAGGCGCAG
CGGTCGGGCTGAACGGGGGGTTCGTGCACACAGCCCAGCTTGGAGCGAACGACCTACACCGAACTGAGAT
ACCTACAGCGTGAGCTATGAGAAAGCGCCACGCTTCCCGAAGGGAGAAAGGCGGACAGGTATCCGGTAAG
CGGCAGGGTCGGAACAGGAGAGCGCACGAGGGAGCTTCCAGGGGGAAACGCCTGGTATCTTTATAGTCCT
GTCGGGTTTCGCCACCTCTGACTTGAGCGTCGATTTTTGTGATGCTCGTCAGGGGGGCGGAGCCTATGGA
AAAACGCCAGCAACGCGGCCTTTTTACGGTTCCTGGCCTTTTGCTGGCCTTTTGCTCACATGTTCTTTCC
TGCGTTATCCCCTGATTCTGTGGATAACCGTATTACCGCCTTTGAGTGAGCTGATACCGCTCGCCGCAGC
CGAACGACCGAGCGCAGCGAGTCAGTGAGCGAGGAAGCGGAAGAGCGCCCAATACGCAAACCGCCTCTCC
CCGCGCGTTGGCCGATTCATTAATGCAGCTGGCACGACAGGTTTCCCGACTGGAAAGCGGGCAGTGAGCG
CAACGCAATTAATGTGAGTTAGCTCACTCATTAGGCACCCCAGGCTTTACACTTTATGCTTCCGGCTCGT
ATGTTGTGTGGAATTGTGAGCGGATAACAATTTCACACAGGAAACAGCTATGACCATGATTACGCCAAGC
TCTAGCTAGAGGTCGACGGTATACAGACATGATAAGATACATTGATGAGTTTGGACAAACCACAACTAGA
ATGCAGTGAAAAAAATGCTTTATTTGTGAAATTTGTGATGCTATTGCTTTATTTGTAACCATTATAAGCT
GCAATAAACAAGTTGGGGTGGGCGAAGAACTCCAGCATGAGATCCCCGCGCTGGAGGATCATCCAGCCGG
CGTCCCGGAAAACGATTCCGAAGCCCAACCTTTCATAGAAGGCGGCGGTGGAATCGAAATCTCGTAGCAC
GTGTCAGTCCTGCTCCTCGGCCACGAAGTGCACGCAGTTGCCGGCCGGGTCGCGCAGGGCGAACTCCCGC
CCCCACGGCTGCTCGCCGATCTCGGTCATGGCCGGCCCGGAGGCGTCCCGGAAGTTCGTGGACACGACCT
CCGACCACTCGGCGTACAGCTCGTCCAGGCCGCGCACCCACACCCAGGCCAGGGTGTTGTCCGGCACCAC
CTGGTCCTGGACCGCGCTGATGAACAGGGTCACGTCGTCCCGGACCACACCGGCGAAGTCGTCCTCCACG
AAGTCCCGGGAGAACCCGAGCCGGTCGGTCCAGAACTCGACCGCTCCGGCGACGTCGCGCGCGGTGAGCA
CCGGAACGGCACTGGTCAACTTGGCCATGGTTTAGTTCCTCACCTTGTCGTATTATACTATGCCGATATA
CTATGCCGATGATTAATTGTCAACACGTGCTGATCAGATCCGAAAATGGATATACAAGCTCCCGGGAGCT
TTTTGCAAAAGCCTAGGCCTCCAAAAAAGCCTCCTCACTACTTCTGGAATAGCTCAGAGGCAGAGGCGGC
CTCGGCCTCTGCATAAATAAAAAAAATTAGTCAGCCATGGGGCGGAGAATGGGCGGAACTGGGCGGAGTT
AGGGGCGGGATGGGCGGAGTTAGGGGCGGGACTATGGTTGCTGACTAATTGAGATGCATGCTTTGCATAC
TTCTGCCTGCTGGGGAGCCTGGGGACTTTCCACACCTGGTTGCTGACTAATTGAGATGCATGCTTTGCAT
ACTTCTGCCTGCTGGGGAGCCTGGGGACTTTCCACACCCTAACTGACACACATTCCACAGAATTAATTCG
CGTTAAATTTTTGTTAAATCAGCTCATTTTTTAACCAATAGGCCGAAATCGGCAAAATCCCTTATAAATC
AAAAGAATAGACCGAGATAGGGT
[37 nt withheld, positions 7444-7480]
AAAGAACGTGGACTCCAACGTCAAAGG
[49 nt withheld, positions 7508-7556]
T
[91 nt withheld, positions 7558-7648]
G
[124 nt withheld, positions 7650-7773]
GGGGATACCCCCTAGAGCCCCAGCTGGTTCTTTCCGCCTCAGAAGCCATAGAGCCCACCGCATCCCCAGC
ATGCCTGCTATTGTCTTCCCAATCCTCCCCCTTGCTGTCCTGCCCCACCCCACCCCCCAGAATAGAATGA
CACCTACTCAGACAATGCGATGCAATTTCCTCATTTTATTAGGAAAGGACAGTGGGAGTGGCACCTTCCA
GGGTCAAGGAAGGCACGGGGGAGGGGCAAACAACAGATGGCTGGCAACTAGAAGGCACAGTCGAGGCTGA
TCAGCGGGTTTAAACGGGCCCTGCTAGAGATTTTCCACACTGACTAAAAGGGTCTGAGGGATCTCTAGTT
ACCAGAGTCACACAACAGACGGGCACACACTACTTGAAGCACTCAAGGCAAGCTTTATTGAGGCTTAAGC
AGTGGGTTCCCTAGTTAGCCAGAGAGCTCCCAGGCTCAGATCTGGTCTAACCAGAGAGACCCAGTACAGT
CCGGATGCAGCTCTCGGGCCATGTGATGAAATGCTAGGCGGCTGTCAAACCTCCACTCTAATACTTCTCT
CTCCGGGTCATCCATCCCATGCAGGCTCACAGGGTGTAACAAGCGGGTGTTCTCTCCTTCATTGGCTTCT
TCTACCTTCTCTTGCTCAACTGGTACTAGCTTGTAGCACCATCCAAAGGTCAGTGGATATCTGATCCCTG
GCCCTGGTGTGTAGTTCTGCCAATCAGGGAAGTAGCCTTGTGTGTGGTAGATCCACAGATCAAGGATATC
TTGTCTTCGTTGGGAGTGAATTAGCCCTTCCAGTCCCCCCTTTTCTTTTAAAAAGTGGCTAAGATCTACA
GCTGCCTTGTAAGTCATTGGTCTTAAAGGTACCTGAGGTGTGACTGGAAAACCCACCTCCTCCTCCTCTT
GTGCTTCTAGCCAGGCACAATCAGCATTGGTAGCTGCTGTATTGCTACTTGTGATTGCTCCATGTTTTTC
TAGGTCTCGAGGTCGACGGTATCGATGCGGGGAGGCGGCCCAAAGGGAGATCCGACTCGTCTGAGGGCGA
AGGCGAAGACGCGGAAGAGGCCGCAGAGCCGGCAG
